Addgene plasmid #106701: gh17
Purpose: expression of gRNA targeting GALNT17
Depositing lab: Eric-Paul Bennett. Depositing organization: University of Copenhagen. Publication: A validated gRNA library for CRISPR/Cas9 targeting of the human glycosyltransferase genome. Narimatsu Y, Joshi HJ, Zhang Y, Gomes C, Chen YH, Lorenzetti F, Furukawa S, Schjoldager K, Hansen L, Clausen H, Bennett EP, Wandall HH. Glycobiology. 2018 Jan 5. pii: 4791732. doi: 10.1093/glycob/cwx101. PubMed 29315387.
Backbone
  Vector backbone: EPB104
  Backbone manufacturer: Eric-Paul Bennett (Addgene plasmid # 68369)
  Backbone size w/o insert (bp): 2376
  Vector type: Mammalian Expression
Growth in bacteria
  Bacterial resistance: Ampicillin, 100 μg/mL
  Growth temperature: 37°C
  Growth strain: DH5alpha
  Copy number: High Copy
Gene/Insert
  Gene/Insert name: GALNT17
  gRNA/shRNA sequence: AGTTCACATTGACCTCGCAG
  Species: H. sapiens (human)
  Entrez Gene: GALNT17 (a.k.a. GALNACT17, GALNT16, GALNT20, GALNTL3, GalNAc-T17, GalNAc-T19, GalNAc-T5L, WBSCR17)
  Cloning method: Restriction Enzyme; 5′ cloning site unknown (unknown if destroyed); 3′ cloning site unknown (unknown if destroyed)
  Sequencing primers: 5′ T7NP
Terms and licenses: Academic/Nonprofit Terms; Industry Terms: Not Available to Industry
How to cite: gh17 was a gift from Eric-Paul Bennett (Addgene plasmid # 106701 ; http://n2t.net/addgene:106701 ; RRID:Addgene_106701)
