[The description below was written by a language model from this plasmid's Addgene catalogue record and pLannotate feature annotations shown in this document.]
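Description:
gh17 is a small (about 2.7 kb) mammalian guide RNA expression plasmid built on the EPB104 backbone, carrying a single gRNA directed against human GALNT17, a gene whose recorded aliases (such as GalNAc-T17 and WBSCR17) mark it as a member of the GalNAc-transferase family. It belongs to a validated gRNA library designed for CRISPR/Cas9 targeting of the human glycosyltransferase genes. In bacteria it is maintained at high copy through a ColE1/pUC-type origin and selected with ampicillin via the β-lactamase gene and its native promoter.

The functional cassette consists of a human U6 promoter, an RNA polymerase III promoter suited to producing short, uncapped transcripts with defined ends, followed by a short gap that accommodates the 20-nucleotide GALNT17 protospacer and then the Streptococcus pyogenes Cas9 gRNA scaffold. Transcription therefore yields a complete single guide RNA that directs SpCas9 to the GALNT17 locus. The plasmid encodes no Cas9, no fluorescent reporter and no mammalian selection marker, so the nuclease must be supplied separately, for example from a co-transfected plasmid or a Cas9-expressing cell line.

A T7 promoter lies upstream of the U6 cassette and corresponds to the listed sequencing primer site. The remaining annotations (partial M13 origin, lacZα, lacI and RSF origin fragments) are short remnants of the cloning vector and are unlikely to be functional. The insert was introduced by restriction cloning, but the sites used are not recorded. Typical use is transient transfection to knock out or edit GALNT17 in human cells for glycosylation studies.
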