Features (pLannotate 1.2.2; 10 found; start..end, strand, type, name):
      3..134     -  rep_origin     M13 ori (fragment): M13 bacteriophage origin of replication; arrow indicates direction of (+) strand synthesis
    155..311     -  CDS            lacZα (fragment): LacZα fragment of β-galactosidase; lacZ fragment
    320..338     +  promoter       T7 promoter: promoter for bacteriophage T7 RNA polymerase
    398..638     +  promoter       U6 promoter: RNA polymerase III promoter for human U6 snRNA
    668..743     +  misc_RNA       gRNA scaffold: guide RNA scaffold for the Streptococcus pyogenes CRISPR/Cas9 system
    790..837     -  CDS            lacI (fragment): lac repressor; lacI; The lac repressor binds to the lac operator to inhibit transcription in E. coli. This inhibition can be relieved by adding lactose or isopropyl-β-D-thiogalactopyranoside (IPTG).
    874..914     -  rep_origin     RSF ori (fragment): Plasmids containing the RSF 1030 origin of replication can be propagated in E. coli cells that contain additional plasmids with compatible origins.
    992..1580    -  rep_origin     ori: high-copy-number ColE1/pMB1/pBR322/pUC origin of replication
   1751..2611    -  CDS            AmpR: β-lactamase; bla; confers resistance to ampicillin, carbenicillin, and related antibiotics
   2612..2716    -  promoter       AmpR promoter: bla
>Addgene plasmid #106701 | gh17 | addgene full sequence | sequence record 220774 | Addgene Assembled Full Sequence
CTAAATTGTAAGCGTTAATATTTTGTTAAAATTCGCGTTAAATTTTTGTTAAATCAGCTCATTTTTTAAC
CAATAGGCCGAAATCGGCAAAATCCCTTATAAATCAAAAGAATAGACCGAGATAGGGTTGAGTGGCCGCT
ACAGGGCGCTCCCATTCGCCATTCAGGCTGCGCAACTGTTGGGAAGGGCGTTTCGGTGCGGGCCTCTTCG
CTATTACGCCAGCTGGCGAAAGGGGGATGTGCTGCAAGGCGATTAAGTTGGGTAACGCCAGGGTTTTCCC
AGTCACGACGTTGTAAAACGACGGCCAGTGAGCGCGACGTAATACGACTCACTATAGGGCGAATTGGCGG
AAGGCCGTCAAGGCCACGTGTCTTGTCCAGAGCTCGATATCGAATTCGAGGGCCTATTTCCCATGATTCC
TTCATATTTGCATATACGATACAAGGCTGTTAGAGAGATAATTGGAATTAATTTGACTGTAAACACAAAG
ATATTAGTACAAAATACGTGACGTAGAAAGTAATAATTTCTTGGGTAGTTTGCAGTTTTAAAATTATGTT
TTAAAATGGACTATCATATGCTTACCGTAACTTGAAAGTATTTCGATTTCTTGGCTTTATATATCTTGTG
GAAAGGACGAAACACCGAGTTCACATTGACCTCGCAGGTTTTAGAGCTAGAAATAGCAAGTTAAAATAAG
GCTAGTCCGTTATCAACTTGAAAAAGTGGCACCGAGTCGGTGCTTTTTTTGGTACCTGGAGCACAAGACT
GGCCTCATGGGCCTTCCGCTCACTGCCCGCTTTCCAGTCGGGAAACCTGTCGTGCCAGCTGCATTAACAT
GGTCATAGCTGTTTCCTTGCGTATTGGGCGCTCTCCGCTTCCTCGCTCACTGACTCGCTGCGCTCGGTCG
TTCGGGTAAAGCCTGGGGTGCCTAATGAGCAAAAGGCCAGCAAAAGGCCAGGAACCGTAAAAAGGCCGCG
TTGCTGGCGTTTTTCCATAGGCTCCGCCCCCCTGACGAGCATCACAAAAATCGACGCTCAAGTCAGAGGT
GGCGAAACCCGACAGGACTATAAAGATACCAGGCGTTTCCCCCTGGAAGCTCCCTCGTGCGCTCTCCTGT
TCCGACCCTGCCGCTTACCGGATACCTGTCCGCCTTTCTCCCTTCGGGAAGCGTGGCGCTTTCTCATAGC
TCACGCTGTAGGTATCTCAGTTCGGTGTAGGTCGTTCGCTCCAAGCTGGGCTGTGTGCACGAACCCCCCG
TTCAGCCCGACCGCTGCGCCTTATCCGGTAACTATCGTCTTGAGTCCAACCCGGTAAGACACGACTTATC
GCCACTGGCAGCAGCCACTGGTAACAGGATTAGCAGAGCGAGGTATGTAGGCGGTGCTACAGAGTTCTTG
AAGTGGTGGCCTAACTACGGCTACACTAGAAGAACAGTATTTGGTATCTGCGCTCTGCTGAAGCCAGTTA
CCTTCGGAAAAAGAGTTGGTAGCTCTTGATCCGGCAAACAAACCACCGCTGGTAGCGGTGGTTTTTTTGT
TTGCAAGCAGCAGATTACGCGCAGAAAAAAAGGATCTCAAGAAGATCCTTTGATCTTTTCTACGGGGTCT
GACGCTCAGTGGAACGAAAACTCACGTTAAGGGATTTTGGTCATGAGATTATCAAAAAGGATCTTCACCT
AGATCCTTTTAAATTAAAAATGAAGTTTTAAATCAATCTAAAGTATATATGAGTAAACTTGGTCTGACAG
TTACCAATGCTTAATCAGTGAGGCACCTATCTCAGCGATCTGTCTATTTCGTTCATCCATAGTTGCCTGA
CTCCCCGTCGTGTAGATAACTACGATACGGGAGGGCTTACCATCTGGCCCCAGTGCTGCAATGATACCGC
GAGAACCACGCTCACCGGCTCCAGATTTATCAGCAATAAACCAGCCAGCCGGAAGGGCCGAGCGCAGAAG
TGGTCCTGCAACTTTATCCGCCTCCATCCAGTCTATTAATTGTTGCCGGGAAGCTAGAGTAAGTAGTTCG
CCAGTTAATAGTTTGCGCAACGTTGTTGCCATTGCTACAGGCATCGTGGTGTCACGCTCGTCGTTTGGTA
TGGCTTCATTCAGCTCCGGTTCCCAACGATCAAGGCGAGTTACATGATCCCCCATGTTGTGCAAAAAAGC
GGTTAGCTCCTTCGGTCCTCCGATCGTTGTCAGAAGTAAGTTGGCCGCAGTGTTATCACTCATGGTTATG
GCAGCACTGCATAATTCTCTTACTGTCATGCCATCCGTAAGATGCTTTTCTGTGACTGGTGAGTACTCAA
CCAAGTCATTCTGAGAATAGTGTATGCGGCGACCGAGTTGCTCTTGCCCGGCGTCAATACGGGATAATAC
CGCGCCACATAGCAGAACTTTAAAAGTGCTCATCATTGGAAAACGTTCTTCGGGGCGAAAACTCTCAAGG
ATCTTACCGCTGTTGAGATCCAGTTCGATGTAACCCACTCGTGCACCCAACTGATCTTCAGCATCTTTTA
CTTTCACCAGCGTTTCTGGGTGAGCAAAAACAGGAAGGCAAAATGCCGCAAAAAAGGGAATAAGGGCGAC
ACGGAAATGTTGAATACTCATACTCTTCCTTTTTCAATATTATTGAAGCATTTATCAGGGTTATTGTCTC
ATGAGCGGATACATATTTGAATGTATTTAGAAAAATAAACAAATAGGGGTTCCGCGCACATTTCCCCGAA
AAGTGCCAC
