>Addgene plasmid #106701 | gh17 | addgene partial sequence | sequence record 220775 | hU6-F
GGAATTAATTTGACTGTAAACACAAAGATATTAGTACAAAATACGTGACGTAGAAAGTAATAATTTCTTG
GGTAGTTTGCAGTTTTAAAATTATGTTTTAAAATGGACTATCATATGCTTACCGTAACTTGAAAGTATTT
CGATTTCTTGGCTTTATATATCTTGTGGAAAGGACGAAACACCGAGTTCACATTGACCTCGCAGGTTTTA
GAGCTAGAAATAGCAAGTTAAAATAAGGCTAGTCCGTTATCAACTTGAAAAAGTGGCACCGAGTCGGTGC
TTTTTTTGGTACCTGGAGCACAAGACTGGCCTCATGGGCCTTCCGCTCACTGCCCGCTTTCCAGTCGGGA
AACCTGTCGTGCCAGCTGCATTAACATGGTCATAGCTGTTTCCTTGCGTATTGGGCGCTCTCCGCTTCCT
CGCTCACTGACTCGCTGCGCTCGGTCGTTCGGGTAAAGCCTGGGGTGCCTAATGAGCAAAAGGCCAGCAA
AAGGCCAGGAACCGTAAAAAGGCCGCGTTGCTGGCGTTTTTCCATAGGCTCCGCCCCCCTGACGAGCATC
ACAAAAATCGACGCTCAAGTCAGAGGTGGCGAAACCCGACAGGACTATAAAGATACCAGGCGTTTCCCCC
TGGAAGCTCCCTCGTGCGCTCTCCTGTTCCGACCCTGCCGCTTACCGGATACCTGTCCGCCTTTCTCCCT
TCGGGAAGCGTGGCGCTTTCTCATAGCTCACGCTGTAGGTATCTCAGTTCGGTGTAGGTCGTTCGCTCCA
AGCTGGGCTGTGTGCACGAACCCCCCGTTCAGCCCGACCGCTGCGCCTTATCCGGTAACTATCGTCTTGA
GTCCAACCCGGTAAGACACGACTTATCGCCACTGGCAGCAGCCACTGGTAACAGGATTAGCAGA
